Addgene plasmid #12371: pCL-Eco
Depositing lab: Inder Verma. Depositing organization: Salk Institute for Biological Studies. Publication: The pCL vector system: rapid production of helper-free, high-titer, recombinant retroviruses. Naviaux RK, Costanzi E, Haas M, Verma IM. J Virol. 1996 Aug . 70(8):5701-5. PubMed 8764092.
Backbone
  Vector backbone: CMV-LXSN
  Backbone size w/o insert (bp): 4500
  Vector type: Mammalian Expression, Retroviral
Growth in bacteria
  Bacterial resistance: Ampicillin, 100 μg/mL
  Growth temperature: 37°C
  Growth strain: DH5alpha
  Copy number: High Copy
Gene/Insert
  Gene/Insert name: gag/pol/env
  Insert size (bp): 8100
  Cloning method: Restriction Enzyme
  Sequencing primers: 5′ LXSN primer
Terms and licenses: Academic/Nonprofit Terms; Industry Terms: Not Available to Industry
Depositor comments: Packaging plasmid for pCL retroviruses. See author's map for more information.
How to cite: pCL-Eco was a gift from Inder Verma (Addgene plasmid # 12371 ; http://n2t.net/addgene:12371 ; RRID:Addgene_12371)
