[The description below was written by a language model from this plasmid's Addgene catalogue record and pLannotate feature annotations shown in this document.]
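Description:
pCL-Eco is a retroviral packaging (helper) plasmid from the pCL vector system, built on a CMV-LXSN backbone and intended for transfection into mammalian producer cells rather than for delivery as a virus itself. It is maintained in E. coli as a high-copy plasmid through a ColE1/pUC-type origin and selected with ampicillin via the β-lactamase gene. The sequenced record is about 12.3 kb, broadly consistent with the catalogued backbone of roughly 4.5 kb plus an insert of about 8.1 kb.

The payload is the gag/pol/env coding region of Moloney murine leukemia virus. The feature table shows the Gag-Pol polyprotein reading frame, with its read-through stop codon, slightly overlapping a downstream MLV env gene, as in the native viral genome. The "Eco" in the name suggests an ecotropic envelope, although the record does not state tropism explicitly. Expression is driven by the human cytomegalovirus immediate-early enhancer and promoter, which abut a partial LTR fragment upstream of gag, and further LTR fragments lie downstream of env. No packaging signal is annotated, which fits a helper design that supplies viral proteins in trans without its own transcript being efficiently encapsidated. The plasmid also carries an SV40 origin of replication, which can support episomal amplification in cells expressing large T antigen, together with an SV40 polyadenylation signal, the small t intron and small fragments of T antigen, lacI, lacZα, rop and bom that appear to be cloning remnants.

According to the depositor, it serves as the packaging plasmid for pCL retroviruses. It is co-transfected with a pCL transfer vector for rapid, transient production of helper-free, high-titer recombinant retrovirus.
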