Features (pLannotate 1.2.2; 24 found; start..end, strand, type, name):
      6..866     +  CDS            AmpR: β-lactamase; bla; confers resistance to ampicillin, carbenicillin, and related antibiotics
   1037..1625    +  rep_origin     ori: high-copy-number ColE1/pMB1/pBR322/pUC origin of replication
   1808..1862    +  CDS            lacI (fragment): lac repressor; lacI; The lac repressor binds to the lac operator to inhibit transcription in E. coli. This inhibition can be relieved by adding lactose or isopropyl-β-D-thiogalactopyranoside (IPTG).
   1861..1995    -  rep_origin     SV40 ori: SV40 origin of replication
   2006..2104    +  CDS            VP1_POVMP (fragment): Experimental evidence at protein level: Swiss-Prot protein existence level 1. Forms an icosahedral capsid with a T=7 symmetry and a 40 nm diameter. The capsid is composed of 72 pentamers linked to each other by disulfide bonds and associated with VP2 or VP3 proteins. Interacts with terminal alpha(2,3)-linked sialic acids on the cell surface to provide virion attachment to target cell. This attachment induces virion internalization predominantly through caveolin-mediated endocytosis. Once attached, the virion is internalized by caveolin- mediated endocytosis and traffics to the endoplasmic reti
   2453..2587    -  polyA_signal   SV40 poly(A) signal: SV40 polyadenylation signal
   2610..2693    -  CDS            large T antigen (fragment): large T antigen from SV40 (simian virus 40)
   2718..2852    -  CDS            LT_POVHA (fragment): Protein inferred from homology: Swiss-Prot protein existence level 3. Isoform large T antigen is a key early protein essential for both driving viral replication and inducing cellular transformation. Plays a role in viral genome replication by driving entry of quiescent cells into the cell cycle and by autoregulating the synthesis of viral early mRNA. Displays highly oncogenic activities by corrupting the host cellular checkpoint mechanisms that guard cell division and the transcription, replication, and repair of DNA. Participates in the modulation of cellular gene expression preceeding viral
   2859..2879    -  CDS            SV40 NLS: nuclear localization signal of SV40 (simian virus 40) large T antigen
   3009..3074    -  intron         small t intron: SV40 (simian virus 40) small t antigen intron
   3076..3150    -  CDS            small t antigen (fragment): SV40 (simian virus 40) small t antigen
   3169..3208    -  misc_feature   bom (fragment): basis of mobility region from pBR322
   3310..3350    -  CDS            rop (fragment): Rop protein, which maintains plasmids at low copy number; rop
   3419..3714    -  LTR            3' LTR (ΔU3) (fragment): self-inactivating 3' long terminal repeat (LTR) from Moloney murine leukemia virus
   3711..3745    -  LTR            3' LTR (ΔU3) (fragment): self-inactivating 3' long terminal repeat (LTR) from Moloney murine leukemia virus
   3790..5784    -  CDS            env: ENV_MLVMS - Experimental evidence at protein level: Swiss-Prot protein existence level 1. The transmembrane protein (TM) acts as a class I viral fusion protein. Under the current model, the protein has at least 3 conformational states: pre-fusion native state, pre-hairpin intermediate state, and post-fusion hairpin state. During viral and target cell membrane fusion, the coiled coil regions (heptad repeats) assume a trimer-of-hairpins structure, positioning the fusion peptide in close proximity to the C-terminal region of the ectodomain. The formation of this structure appears to drive apposit
   5724..10940   -  CDS            gag-pol: Moloney murine leukemia virus Gag-Pol polyprotein; gag-pol; contains a read-through stop codon
  11073..11253   -  LTR            3' LTR (ΔU3) (fragment): self-inactivating 3' long terminal repeat (LTR) from Moloney murine leukemia virus
  11249..11452   -  promoter       CMV promoter: human cytomegalovirus (CMV) immediate early promoter
  11453..11832   -  enhancer       CMV enhancer: human cytomegalovirus immediate early enhancer
  11838..11905   +  CDS            lacZα (fragment): LacZα fragment of β-galactosidase; lacZ fragment
  11911..12010   -  misc_feature   bom (fragment): basis of mobility region from pBR322
  12112..12147   -  CDS            rop (fragment): Rop protein, which maintains plasmids at low copy number; rop
  12242..5       +  promoter       AmpR promoter (across the origin): bla
>Addgene plasmid #12371 | pCL-Eco | addgene full sequence | sequence record 419910 | Addgene NGS Result
AGAGTATGAGTATTCAACATTTCCGTGTCGCCCTTATTCCCTTTTTTGCGGCATTTTGCCTTCCTGTTTT
TGCTCACCCAGAAACGCTGGTGAAAGTAAAAGATGCTGAAGATCAGTTGGGTGCACGAGTGGGTTACATC
GAACTGGATCTCAACAGCGGTAAGATCCTTGAGAGTTTTCGCCCCGAAGAACGTTTTCCAATGATGAGCA
CTTTTAAAGTTCTGCTATGTGGCGCGGTATTATCCCGTATTGACGCCGGGCAAGAGCAACTCGGTCGCCG
CATACACTATTCTCAGAATGACTTGGTTGAGTACTCACCAGTCACAGAAAAGCATCTTACGGATGGCATG
ACAGTAAGAGAATTATGCAGTGCTGCCATAACCATGAGTGATAACACTGCGGCCAACTTACTTCTGACAA
CGATCGGAGGACCGAAGGAGCTAACCGCTTTTTTGCACAACATGGGGGATCATGTAACTCGCCTTGATCG
TTGGGAACCGGAGCTGAATGAAGCCATACCAAACGACGAGCGTGACACCACGATGCCTGCAGCAATGGCA
ACAACGTTGCGCAAACTATTAACTGGCGAACTACTTACTCTAGCTTCCCGGCAACAATTAATAGACTGGA
TGGAGGCGGATAAAGTTGCAGGACCACTTCTGCGCTCGGCCCTTCCGGCTGGCTGGTTTATTGCTGATAA
ATCTGGAGCCGGTGAGCGTGGGTCTCGCGGTATCATTGCAGCACTGGGGCCAGATGGTAAGCCCTCCCGT
ATCGTAGTTATCTACACGACGGGGAGTCAGGCAACTATGGATGAACGAAATAGACAGATCGCTGAGATAG
GTGCCTCACTGATTAAGCATTGGTAACTGTCAGACCAAGTTTACTCATATATACTTTAGATTGATTTAAA
ACTTCATTTTTAATTTAAAAGGATCTAGGTGAAGATCCTTTTTGATAATCTCATGACCAAAATCCCTTAA
CGTGAGTTTTCGTTCCACTGAGCGTCAGACCCCGTAGAAAAGATCAAAGGATCTTCTTGAGATCCTTTTT
TTCTGCGCGTAATCTGCTGCTTGCAAACAAAAAAACCACCGCTACCAGCGGTGGTTTGTTTGCCGGATCA
AGAGCTACCAACTCTTTTTCCGAAGGTAACTGGCTTCAGCAGAGCGCAGATACCAAATACTGTCCTTCTA
GTGTAGCCGTAGTTAGGCCACCACTTCAAGAACTCTGTAGCACCGCCTACATACCTCGCTCTGCTAATCC
TGTTACCAGTGGCTGCTGCCAGTGGCGATAAGTCGTGTCTTACCGGGTTGGACTCAAGACGATAGTTACC
GGATAAGGCGCAGCGGTCGGGCTGAACGGGGGGTTCGTGCACACAGCCCAGCTTGGAGCGAACGACCTAC
ACCGAACTGAGATACCTACAGCGTGAGCTATGAGAAAGCGCCACGCTTCCCGAAGGGAGAAAGGCGGACA
GGTATCCGGTAAGCGGCAGGGTCGGAACAGGAGAGCGCACGAGGGAGCTTCCAGGGGGAAACGCCTGGTA
TCTTTATAGTCCTGTCGGGTTTCGCCACCTCTGACTTGAGCGTCGATTTTTGTGATGCTCGTCAGGGGGG
CGGAGCCTATGGAAAAACGCCAGCAACGCGGCCTTTTTACGGTTCCTGGCCTTTTGCTGGCCTTTTGCTC
ACATGTTCTTTCCTGCGTTATCCCCTGATTCTGTGGATAACCGTATTACCGCCTTTGAGTGAGCTGATAC
CGCTCGCCGCAGCCGAACGACCGAGCGCAGCGAGTCAGTGAGCGAGGAAGCGGAAGAGCGCCCAATACGC
AAACCGCCTCTCCCCGCGCGTTGGCCGATTCATTAATGCAGCCTCCAAAAAAGCCTCCTCACTACTTCTG
GAATAGCTCAGAGGCCGAGGCGGCCTCGGCCTCTGCATAAATAAAAAAAATTAGTCAGCCATGGGGCGGA
GAATGGGCGGAACTGGGCGGAGTTAGGGGCGGGATGGGCGGAGTAAGACCCGCACCCGTTCCCAAACTGC
TTATTAAAGGGGGTATGGAGGTGCTGGACCTTGTGACAGGGCCAGACAGTGTGACAGAAATAGAAGCAGT
CCTGTTTTGACAAGTTGCCTCTGGAAGCCTCTACAATGCCTCTCTTCTTTTTCTCCAGAGTAAGCGGAGG
CCAGGGGCCCCCGGCCTCTGCTTAATACTAAAAAAAACAGCTGTTGTCATAGTAATGATTGGGTGGAAAC
ATTCTAGGCCTGGGTGGAGAGGCTTTTTGCTTCCTCTTGCAAAACCACACTGCCCTCTGGAGGGCAGTTG
CCTAGCAACTAATTAAAAGAGGATGTCGCACGGCCAGCTGCGGTCAGTTAGTCACTTCCTGCTTAACTGA
CTTGACATTTTCTATTTTAAGAGTCGGGAGGAAAATTACTGTGTTGGAGGCCCTCCGCCATCTTCTGAAG
CTGATCCAGACATGATAAGATACATTGATGAGTTTGGACAAACCACAACTAGAATGCAGTGAAAAAAATG
CTTTATTTGTGAAATTTGTGATGCTATTGCTTTATTTGTAACCATTATAAGCTGCAATAAACAAGTTAAC
AACAACAATTGCATTCATTTTATGTTTCAGGTTCAGGGGGAGGTGTGGGAGGTTTTTTAAAGCAAGTAAA
ACCTCTACAAATGTGGTATGGCTGATTATGATCTCTAGTCAAGGCACTATACATCAAATATTTTTCCATA
ATTTTCTTGTATAGCAGTGCAGCTTTTTCCTTTGTGGTGTAAATAGCAAAGCAAGCAAGAGTTCTATTAC
TAAACACAGCATGACTCAAAAAACTTAGCAATTCTGAAGGAAAGTCCTTGGGGTCTTCTACCTTTCTCTT
CTTTTTTGGAGGAGTAGAATGTTGAGAGTCAGCAGTAGCCTCATCATCACTAGATGGCATTTCTTCTGAG
CAAAACAGGTTTTCCTCATTAAAGGCATTCCACCACTGCTCCCATTCATCAGTTCCATAGGTTGGAATCT
AAAATACACAAACAATTAGAATCAGTAGTTTAACACATTATACACTTAAAAATTTTATATTTACCTTAGA
GCTTTAAATCTCTGTAGGTAGTTTGTCCAATTATGTCACACCACAGAAGTAAGGTTCCTTCACAAAGATC
CTCTAGCTACCTAGCTAGATACACTCCGCTATCGCTACGTGACTGGGTCATGGCTGCGCCCCGACACCCG
CCAACACCCGCTGACGCGCCCTGACGGGCTTGTCTGCTCCCGGCATCCGCTTACAGACAAGCTGTGACCG
TCTCCGGGAGCTGCATGTGTCAGAGGTTTTCACCGTCATCACCGAAACGCGCGAGGCAGCCAGCTTACCT
CCCGGTGGTGGGTCGGTGGTCCCTGGGCAGGGGTCTCCCGATCCCGGACGAGCCCCCAAATGAAAGACCC
CCGCTGACGGGTAGTCAATCACTCAGAGGAGACCCTCCCAAGGAACAGCGAGACCACAAGTCGGATGCAA
CTGCAAGAGGGTTTATTGGATACACGGGTACCCGGGCGACTCAGTCAATCGGAGGACTGGCGCCCCGAGT
GAGGGGTTGTGGGCTCTTTTATTGAGCTCGGGGAGCAGAAGCGCGCGAACAGAAGCGAGAAGCGAACTGA
TTGGTTAGTTCAAATAAGGCACAGGGTCATTTCAGGTCCTTGGGGCACCCTGGAAACATCTGATGGTTCT
CTAGCTTGCCAAACCTACAGGTGGGGTCTTTCATTCCCCCCTTTTTCTGGAGACTAAATAAAATCTTTTA
TTTTATCTATGGCTCGTACTCTATAGGCTTCAGCTGGTGATATTGTTGAGTCAAAACTAGAGCCTGGACC
ACTGATATCCTGTCTTTAACAAATTGGACTAATCGATTAAGAATGCAGGGTCCGAAGAGCAAAATCATTA
GGAGTACAATGAGGGGTCCCATAATGGTAGATATCAAGGTGGTAAACCAAGGGGATCTGTTAAACAGTCC
CTCAAACCATCCTTGAGTTGACTCAAACAGTTTCTGTCTCTGATTAAGCCTCTCTCTCAATTTGGCCATG
CTGTCTCTCACTAGTCCTGTGTGGTCCGCATAGAAGCAACATTCTTCTTTTAGAGCAGCACACAGCCCTC
CTTCTTTTAGAAATAACAAGTCTAGGCCCCTTCGATTCTGTAGGACAACTTCAGACAGGGAAGTGAGAGA
CTTTTCTAGGTTAGAGATTGATTTTTCAACCTCCCTGAGATCATCCTGTACTGCGGCTTGGAGCTGCTGG
AATTGCTGAGTGGCCATTAGAGCAGTAGTCCCTGTTCCTATTCCAGCGGCAATTCCCCCCATGGTTAGTC
CACCCAATAATAGGGCCAGGGTTAACGACACCGGTTCTCTTTTGTGTCGGTTGGATCTCTCAAACAGGCC
GTAAACATAGCTGGGGGAATGATAGGTGACTCTTGGCCAGAGTTCGACAAGAACACAATAATCAGTGGTA
AGGTTCAGTATGGTGGTGGAGATGCATGGAGTAAGCCCGGTACTACAAGCCCACATGGTACCTGTAGGGG
CAACTAGATAATAGGACCCTCGACTGCTTGTCTGGGTGGTATTACATAGGGCCTGATGTGTTTTGGGAAC
TGCTCCTATGCAGAGTCCCTGTCCGGTCACTTCGGACAGGGTCAACTTGTGTTGGGAGGCCACGGAGCAG
TTGGCTGGAGCAGAGGTATGGTTGGAGTAGGTACCCAGGACGGCAACCCCTTCGTAGTAGGGGGGTCCCG
CTACTAGACACAACCAGCACTCTTGGGTTTTGTCAGGACTGGTGAGGTTGAGGGCTTGGTAGGCTCCGTC
TACTAAGTTTAGCAGCCTATTTTCCGTTCCCGCCGGTGGAAGTTGGGTAGGGGAGAGAGGAGTCCCACTG
GGTGGTTTGGTGACTGAAGGCGACTTAACAGGTTTGGGCTTGGAGAGTGGCTGTTGGTCTGCCAGAACGG
GGTTTGGCCCTATTGGGACGCGGGGTCCTAGATTTTGGTATCTGAGTCGGATCCCAAATGTAAGCCCTGG
ATCTTGTCCGGAGACATACAAACGTAAGCCCCAGTAATGTCCTGTGGTCCAGGAAGTAACCCGTCTCCCG
GCGTCTGTAAACCGAATAACTAAGGGGTTGCACCACTTATTATCTTTGCATACCTGGACAGCCTGGTCAG
AGGTGAGATTGTTGTTTACTGTGATGAAATCCCATGATGAGGAGGGCTTCCAGTAAGCTCTACCGGTTGT
CTCACAGCCCCAATAGGCACAGTAGAAGGAGTCTGGACCCCCACATGACTTGGATTCTCGGGGGCGGTGG
GGCCCGGGGCAAACATAAAATCCCTCATTTGATTTATGAGTTGTCTGGTCTAGCTTGAGTCTGTTCCAGG
CAGTGTTGCACCGAGGGGTGAGGGAGGTTAAAGGTTCTTCGCAGTCTCTGGAACAGCCTGGGCTGCTGCC
CCCTGAGCAACAAGGGGGCCCCGGGGGAGAAGAAAAAGGGGATTGATATTCTAGCCCCCAATAAGATGGT
CCATGGTGGGCTAACATACATAAATCTGGGGTAAGGTCAGGCCACCAGGTCCACAGAGGGTGGTTGCCAG
AAGTTGCCCATACCGTCTCCCGATCTCCATTGGTTACCTCCCAGGTGATATTATAGACTTGATGAGGACT
GGAGCCGGGCGAAGCAGTACTGACCCCTCTGAGCATCAGAAGAATTAAGGGGATTAGGGGGCCTCGCGGG
TTAACCTTATTTTTAAGGGGTTTTGAGAGCGTTGAACGCGCCATGTCAGTCTAGAGGATGGTCCACCCCC
GGGGTCGGCAGCCTTCACGTGGGCGGCGTGTATCCAAGCTGCGATGCCGTCTACTTTGAGGGCGGTGGGG
GTGGTCAGCAGGACTGTGTAAGGTCCTTTCCAGCGAGGTTCTAGGTTCTTAGTCTGGTGTCGGCGGACCC
ACACTGTGTCGCCGACTCGGTAAGGGTGAGGTACCACCGGTCGGTCCAGTTGTTCTTGGTAGGCTGCCGC
CAGAGGTCTCCAGACTTCGTGCTGGACTAAGTAGAGAGCCTGTAAGTGAGCTTGGAGAGAGGGGCTGTTA
GTAACTCTTGTCATGTCAGGGTCAGGGAAGTTTACAAGGGGCGGGGGTGCCCCATATAAGATCTCATATG
GGGTGAGGCCATGGGGGCCCGGCGTGTTGCGGGCTCGGTACAGGGCTAAGGGGAGTAGGAGCACCCAGTC
TCTAGAGCCAGTTGCAAGCGTTAATTTAGTTAAAGTCTCCTTGATGGTTCTATTCATTCTTTCTACCTGG
CCTGAGCTTTGGGGTCTGTATGCACAATGTAATTTCCAATCAATCCCCAACAGATCGGCCACTGTCTGAC
TCACCTTGGAGACGAAGGCAGGCCCATTGTCAGTTCCCAATACCTGAGGCATGCCGAACCTGGGGAAGAT
CTCCTCTAGTAGCTTCTTGGTTACGACCTTGGCGGTTTCTTTCTTGGTTGGGAAGGCTTCTATCCAGCCA
GAAAAGGTATCTATAAAAACTAGAAGATATTTATAGCCATACAATCCGGGCTTTATCTCGGTGAAATCGA
TCTCCCAATGAGTGCCGGGCCGATGCCCGCGGACCCTAGTTCCCTGTTTAACGGCAGACTTGCTGGCGTT
GACTTGTGCACAAGCTTTGCAGGTCTCAGTGATATTTTTGAGTGTTCGATCCCGGTTCAGCATGTAGTAG
GGACTGTGGCTTCTCTCTAGGAGAGCCTTCATTTTTGAGAAGCTGAGGTGAGTCAGCTGATGAAGAAAGT
CTAATAATTCAAAAGTAAACTGGTCAGGCATCACAGGTTTTCCTTGGTAGACCCAATACTTCTTTGTTTT
ATCATAAATGGCCCCCAACTTGGTTAGGTCCTTTATATCAGTCACTGTGTAATGAAAATGTTCTGAGGTG
TAGGGTGATGAATTTTCTATGAGGAGGGTAGAGGTGTCTGGAGTCTCTGTGATGGCTGCCTTTCGGGCCG
CTTGGTCAGCCATCCGGTTGCCTCTAGCCTCGGCGCTGTGTCCCTTTTGATGTCCTGGACAATGGATTAT
GCTAAGTCTTTTGGGCAGAAAGAGGGCTTTTAGTAGGGCCAAGATCTCGTCTTTATTTTTGATCTCTTTG
CCTTCTGATGTGAGCAACCCACGCCTTCTGTATATTTCTCCATGGATATGGGCAGTAGCAAAAGCATAAC
GGCTATCAGTATAAACATTTAGCTTCTTACCTTCTGCCATCTTTAGGGCCTGGGTGAGTGCTATCAGTTC
AGCCCGCTGAGCGGATGTCCCGGCTGGCAGGGCTTTAGCCCAGATTACCTCGGTCTCGGTGGTCACCGCA
GCTCCCGCCTTACGCTGTCCCTCTTGTAAGAGACTGCTTCCATCCGTGTACCAGGTGTGGTCGGCGTCTG
GGAGCGGCTGGTCCGTTAGGTCGGGTCGGGTTCCGTGGGCTTCGGCCAGGATATCAAGGCAGTTGTGTTG
CAGCCCTTCCTCAGGCAGTGGGAGCAGCGTAGCCGGGTTCAGGGCTACCACCGGTCCGAACTGGACCCGG
TCCGTGTCCAAAAGCAAGGCCTGATAGTGAGTCATCCGGGCGTTGGAAAGCCAGCGGTCGGGGGGTTGTT
TGACTAGTGCCTCTACTGCATGGGGGGCCAGAATGACTAGTGGCTGTCCCATGGTTAGCTTGCCTGCATC
CTTTGTCAGTACGGCAATGGCTGCTACCATCCGTAGGCAAGGGGGCCACCCAGCTGCTACTGGGTCTAGC
TTTTTGGACAGGTAGGCCACCGGCCGACGCCAAGGTCCCAGTTTTTGCGTTAGGACACCTTTGGCGTAGC
CCTGCTTCTCGTCGACAAAGAGTTCAAAGGGCTTAGTCAAATCTGGCAACCCCAGGGCTGGGGCAGTTAG
AAGAGCTTGCTTGATTTCTTGATAGGCCTTTTGTTGGTCTGGGCCCCAATTAAACAGAGTCCCCGTTTTG
GTGAGAGGGTACAAGGGGGCTGCCATTTCTGCAAACCCAGGGATCCAGAGGCGACAGAAGCCTGCCGTCC
CTAGGAACTCCCTTAGTTGTCGAGGGGTCTTCGGAGTAGGCTGCCCCATCACAGTCTCTTTTCTGGCCTC
AGTCAGCCATCTCTGACCCTCTTTTAGAAGATACCCCAGATACTTGACCTGTTTCTGGCAAATTTGGGCT
TTCTTGGCCGAGGCCCGATACCCGAGGTTCCCTAGGGTTTGTAACAGGGCCCGAGTACCTTGTTGGCAGT
CTAGCTCAGAAGTGGCGGCCAGCAGTAAGTCATCCACGTACTGTAGCAGGATCAAGTCTGGGTGCTGGAT
CCGGAAGTCTGCTAGGTCTCTGTGCAGTGCCTCATCAAACAGGGTGGGACTGTTTTTGAAACCCTGTGGG
AGTCTGGTCCAGGTCAATTGTCCTGAGATTCCCATCTCTGGATCTCTCCACTCAAAGGCGAAGAGAGGCT
GACTGGTGGGGTGGAGTCTCAGGCAGAAAAAGGCATCCTTTAAATCAAGCACAGTGTACCACTGGTGGGA
CGGTGGGAGCCCGCTCAAGAGGTTGTAAGGGTTGGGCACGGTGGGGTGGATGTCTTCCACCCGCTTGTTG
ACTTCTCTCAGATCCTGGACAGGCCTATAATCATTAGTCCCTGGTTTCTTAACGGGTAGCAGGGGCGTGT
TCCAGGGGGACTGGCAGGGTACCAGTATTCCCTGGTCCAACAGTCTCTGTATGTGGGGCTTGATCCCCAG
TCTGGCTTCTTGTGACATGGGGTATTGTTTTATGGACACGGGGGTAGAGGTTGCTTTCAGAGGTATGATC
AGAGGAGCTTGGCGAACTGCCAGTCCCATGCCCCCGGTTTCCGCCCAGGCCTGAGGAAAATCAGACAGCC
ATGTGGACCCTAGAGAAACATCTGGCTCTTTTGAGGTCTCATGTAGCCGATACTCATCTTCTATATTTAG
GGTCAACACTTGCAGGGGCTGCCCCATTGGTCCCATAACCTGAGCTCCTGATCCCTCAAAGTGGATTTGG
GCTTTTAGTTTAGTCAGCAAATCTCTTCCTAACAGAGGATAGGGACAGTCTGGTACATGGAGGAAAGAGT
GGGTGACCTTACCGGTAGCTAGATGTACTTTGCGATCCGTGGTCCAGCGATACCGCTTTCCTCCAGTAGC
CCCTTGGACCCAGGCAGACTTATCACTTAGGGGTCCAGGATTTTGGGTCAGCACGGAGTGTTGGGCCCCA
GTATCTACCAGGAAGGTGACGGGTTGCCCCCCGACTTTGAGGGTTATCCTGGGTTCAGGGGGGGGCTCCT
GACCCTGACCTCCCTAGTCATCTAGGGTCAGGAGGGAGGTCTGGGGTCTTGGTCCCCGAGGTCCTCGTGG
TTTCTTGGGACAATCTTTAGCCCAGTGCCCCTTTTCTTTGCAGTAGGCACACTGGTCGCGATCGAGTTGG
GACCTCCTTCGTTCTCCTCCCTGTCTATCCTGTTTCTGTCCACTAACGACAGTGGCCAATAGCTTGCTCA
TCTCTCTATGTCTCCTACGATCTCTTTCTTTCTCTTTCTGCTCATCCTCTGTCCTACGGCGTTCTTCTTT
TTCCTCTGTTTCTCTCCTGATACGTTCCTCTCTTTCTTCCGGGGTTTCTCGTTTATTAAAGATCTTTTCT
GCCTCTCTAACCAAATCTCCAAGCGTCTTGTTTTTTAAATCTTCTAACCTCTCTAACTTTCTCCCAATGT
CTGGGGCAGACTGCCAAATGAAAGACATAGACACATTAGTTTCTTGCCCTGGGTCCTCAGGGTCATAAGG
AGTGTACCTGCGATAGGCTTCCTTAAGTCTCTCTAGGAAGGCCGAGGGAGACTCATTGGGCCCTTGTGTT
ATTCCTTTTACCTTGGCCAAATTGGTGGGGCTTCTGCCCGCGTTTTGGAGACCCGCTAGGAGCAACTGGC
GATAGTGGACTAGGTGGTTCCTACCTGCCTGGGTGGTGTAATCCCAGTCTGGGCGCTCGAGGGGAAAAGC
GGCATCGACTTCATTGGGCAGTTGAGTGGGGCGCCCATCATCGCCCCGCACCGCCTTTCTAGCCTCTAAG
AGCACCCGTTGTTTTTCTTCTCCGGTCAGCAGAGTCCCCAACAGCTGCTGACAGTCGTCCCAGGTGGGCT
GATGGGTGATGAGGACAGACTCGATCAGAGCTGTCAGTTTACCTGGATCTTCAGAAAAAGAAGGGTTATT
ATTTTTCCAGTTGTAAAGGTCAGAAGAGGAGAACGGCCAGTATTGAAGCTGTCCGTTTCCTCCTGCGCGG
AGGGGGAATGCCTGCGAGGTAGTGGAGTCGGCCACAGGGGGCTCCCGTCTCCCACGTAGGCGAGATGCCA
TTGGGGAGGGGTCCGGTGCCTCTCCCGCAGGGGTCGCTTCTCCACCATTTCCGTCCCTGTCGGAAGGGGG
TGGTCTTGGGTCCCTATAAGGCGGGGGGTCTTCTGTAAGTAGGTCGATGAGCGGCCCCCCACTGTCAGAA
AGAACTTGAGGTTTAGGTTTGGCGCCTAGAGAAGGAGTGAGGGCTGGATAAAGGGAGGATCGAGGCGGGG
TCGAACGAGGAGGTTCAAGGGGGAGAGACGGGGCGGATGGAGGAAGAGGAGGCGGAGGCTTAGGGTGTAC
AAAGGGCTTGACCCAGGGAGGGGGGTCAAAAGCCAAGGCTTCCCAGGTCACGATGTAGGGGACCTGGTCT
GGGTGTCCATGCGGGCCAGGTGAAAAGACCTTGATCTTAACCTGGGTGATGAGGTCTCGGTTAAAGGTGC
CGTCTCGCGGCCATCCGACGTTAAAGGTTGGCCATTCTGCAGAGCAGAAGGTAACCCAACGTCTCTTCTT
GACATCTACCGACTGGTTGTGAGCGATCCGCTCGACATCTTTCCAGTGACCTAAGGTCAAACTTAAGGGA
GTGGTAACAGTCTGGCCCATATTTTCAGACAAATACAGAAACACAGTCAGACAGAGACAACACAGAACGA
TGCCCAAGCTTGGCCAGCTTACCTCCCGGTGGTGGGTCGGTGGTCCCTGGGCAGGGGTCTCCCGATCCCG
GACGAGCCCCCAAATGAAAGACCCCCGCTGACGGGTAGTCAATCACTCAGAGGAGACCCTCCCAAGGAAC
AGCGAGACCACAAGTCGGATGCAACTGCAAGAGGGTTTATTGGATACACGGGTACCCGGGCGACTCAGTC
AATCGGAGGACTGGCGCGCCGAGTGAGGGGTTGTGGGCTCTTTTATTGAGCTCTGCTTATATAGACCTCC
CACCGTACACGCCTACCGCCCATTTGCGTCAATGGGGCGGAGTTGTTACGACATTTTGGAAAGTCCCGTT
GATTTTGGTGCCAAAACAAACTCCCATTGACGTCAATGGGGTGGAGACTTGGAAATCCCCGTGAGTCAAA
CCGCTATCCACGCCCATTGATGTACTGCCAAAACCGCATCACCATGGTAATAGCGATGACTAATACGTAG
ATGTACTGCCAAGTAGGAAAGTCCCATAAGGTCATGTACTGGGCATAATGCCAGGCGGGCCATTTACCGT
CATTGACGTCAATAGGGGGCGTACTTGGCATATGATACACTTGATGTACTGCCAAGTGGGCAGTTTACCG
TAAATACTCCACCCATTGACGTCAATGGAAAGTCCCTATTGGCGTTACTATGGGAACATACGTCATTATT
GACGTCAATGGGCGGGGGTCGTTGGGCGGTCAGCCAGGCGGGCCATTTACCGTAAGTTATGTAACGCGGA
ACTCCATATATGGGCTATGAACTAATGACCCCGTAATTGATTACTATTAATAACTAGTCAATAATCAATG
TCAACGCGCTGGCGTAATAGCGAAGAGGCCCGCACCGATCGCCCTTCCCAACAGTTGCGCAGCCTGAATG
GCGAATGGCGCCTGATGCGGTATTTTCTCCTTACGCATCTGTGCGGTATTTCACACCGCATATGGTGCAC
TCTCAGTACAATCTGCTCTGATGCCGCATAGTTAAGCCAGCCCCGACACCCGCCAACACCCGCTGACGCG
CCCTGACGGGCTTGTCTGCTCCCGGCATCCGCTTACAGACAAGCTGTGACCGTCTCCGGGAGCTGCATGT
GTCAGAGGTTTTCACCGTCATCACCGAAACGCGCGAGACGAAAGGGCCTCGTGATACGCCTATTTTTATA
GGTTAATGTCATGATAATAATGGTTTCTTAGACGTCAGGTGGCACTTTTCGGGGAAATGTGCGCGGAACC
CCTATTTGTTTATTTTTCTAAATACATTCAAATATGTATCCGCTCATGAGACAATAACCCTGATAAATGC
TTCAATAATATTGAAAAAGGA
