>Addgene plasmid #12371 | pCL-Eco | addgene partial sequence | sequence record 113728 | CMV-F 5'-CGCAAATGGGCGGTAGGCGTG-3'
CTATATAAGCAGAGCTCAATAAAAGAGCCCACAACCCCTCACTCGGCGCGCCAGTCCTCCGATTGACTGA
GTCGCCCGGGTACCCGTGTATCCAATAAACCCTCTTGCAGTTGCATCCGACTTGTGGTCTCGCTGTTCCT
TGGGAGGGTCTCCTCTGAGTGATTGACTACCCGTCAGCGGGGGTCTTTCATTTGGGGGCTCGTCCGGGAT
CGGGAGACCCCTGCCCAGGGACCACCGACCCACCACCGGGAGGTAAGCTGGCCAAGCTTGGGCATCGTTC
TGTGTTGTCTCTGTCTGACTGTGTTTCTGTATTTGTCTGAAAATATGGGCCAGACTGTTACCACTCCCTT
AAGTTTGACCTTAGGTCACTGGAAAGATGTCGAGCGGATCGCTCACAACCAGTCGGTAGATGTCAAGAAG
AGACGTTGGGTTACCTTCTGCTCTGCAGAATGGCCAACCTTTAACGTCGGATGGCCGCGAGACGGCACCT
TTAACCGAGACCTCATCACCCAGGTTAAGATCAAGGTCTTTTCACCTGGCCCGCATGGACACCCAGACCA
GGTCCCCTACATCGTGACCTGGGAAGCCTTGGCTTTTGACCCCCCTCCCTGGGTCAAGCCCTTTGTACAC
CCTAAGCCTCCGCCTCCTCTTCCTCCATCCGCCCCGTCTCTCCCCCTTGAACCTCCTCGTTCGACCCCGC
CTCGATCCTCCCTTTATCCAGCCCTCACTCCTTCTCTAGGCGCCAAACCTAAACCTCAAGTTCTTTCTGA
CAGTGGGGGGCCGCTCATCGACCTACTTACAGAAGACCCCCCGCCTTATAGGGACCCAAGACCACCCCCT
TCCGACAGGGACGGAAATGGTGGAGAAGCGACCCCTGCGGGAGAGGCACCGGACCCCTCCCCAATGGCAT
CTCGCCTACGTGGGAGACGGGAGCCCCC
