>Addgene plasmid #12371 | pCL-Eco | addgene partial sequence | sequence record 113732 | pLXSN5 5'-CCCTTGAACCTCCTCGTTCGACC-3'
TCCTCCCTTTATCCAGCCCTCACTCCTTCTCTAGGCGCCAAACCTAAACCTCAAGTTCTTTCTGACAGTG
GGGGGCCGCTCATCGACCTACTTACAGAAGACCCCCCGCCTTATAGGGACCCAAGACCACCCCCTTCCGA
CAGGGACGGAAATGGTGGAGAAGCGACCCCTGCGGGAGAGGCACCGGACCCCTCCCCAATGGCATCTCGC
CTACGTGGGAGACGGGAGCCCCCTGTGGCCGACTCCACTACCTCGCAGGCATTCCCCCTCCGCGCAGGAG
GAAACGGACAGCTTCAATACTGGCCGTTCTCCTCTTCTGACCTTTACAACTGGAAAAATAATAACCCTTC
TTTTTCTGAAGATCCAGGTAAACTGACAGCTCTGATCGAGTCTGTCCTCATCACCCATCAGCCCACCTGG
GACGACTGTCAGCAGCTGTTGGGGACTCTGCTGACCGGAGAAGAAAAACAACGGGTGCTCTTAGAGGCTA
GAAAGGCGGTGCGGGGCGATGATGGGCGCCCCACTCAACTGCCCAATGAAGTCGATGCCGCTTTTCCCCT
CGAGCGCCCAGACTGGGATTACACCACCCAGGCAGGTAGGAACCACCTAGTCCACTATCGCCAGTTGCTC
CTAGCGGGTCTCCAAAACGCGGGCAGAAGCCCCACCAATTTGGCCAAGGTAAAAGGAATAACACAAGGGC
CCAATGAGTCTCCCTCGGCCTTCCTAGAGAGACTTAAGGAAGCCTATCGCAGGTACACTCCTTATGACCC
TGAGGACCCAGGGCAAGAAACTAATGTGTCTATGTCTTTCATTTGGCAGTCTGCCCCAGACATTGGGAGA
AAGTTAGAGAGGTTAGAAGATTTAAAAAACAAGACGCTTGGAGATTTGGTTAGAGAGGCAGAAAAGATCT
TTAATAAACGAGAAACCCCGGAAGAAAGAGAGGAACGTATCAGGAGAGAAACAGAGGAAAAAGAAGAACG
CCGTAGGACAGAGGATGAGC
