>Addgene plasmid #12371 | pCL-Eco | addgene partial sequence | sequence record 113733 | pCL-Eco-F1 5'-AAGGAGGTCCCAACTCGATC-3'
TGCAAAGAAAAGGGGCACTGGGCTAAAGATTGTCCCAAGAAACCACGAGGACCTCGGGGACCAAGACCCC
AGACCTCCCTCCTGACCCTAGATGACTAGGGAGGTCAGGGTCAGGAGCCCCCCCCTGAACCCAGGATAAC
CCTCAAAGTCGGGGGGCAACCCGTCACCTTCCTGGTAGATACTGGGGCCCAACACTCCGTGCTGACCCAA
AATCCTGGACCCCTAAGTGATAAGTCTGCCTGGGTCCAAGGGGCTACTGGAGGAAAGCGGTATCGCTGGA
CCACGGATCGCAAAGTACATCTAGCTACCGGTAAGGTCACCCACTCTTTCCTCCATGTACCAGACTGTCC
CTATCCTCTGTTAGGAAGAGATTTGCTGACTAAACTAAAAGCCCAAATCCACTTTGAGGGATCAGGAGCT
CAGGTTATGGGACCAATGGGGCAGCCCCTGCAAGTGTTGACCCTAAATATAGAAGATGAGTATCGGCTAC
ATGAGACCTCAAAAGAGCCAGATGTTTCTCTAGGGTCCACATGGCTGTCTGATTTTCCTCAGGCCTGGGC
GGAAACCGGGGGCATGGGACTGGCAGTTCGCCAAGCTCCTCTGATCATACCTCTGAAAGCAACCTCTACC
CCCGTGTCCATAAAACAATACCCCATGTCACAAGAAGCCAGACTGGGGATCAAGCCCCACATACAGAGAC
TGTTGGACCAGGGAATACTGGTACCCTGCCAGTCCCCCTGGAACACGCCCCTGCTACCCGTTAAGAAACC
AGGGACTAATGATTATAGGCCTGTCCAGGATCTGAGAGAAGTCAACAAGCGGGTGGAAGACATCCACCCC
ACCGTGCCCAACCCTTACAACCTCTTGAGCGGGCTCCCACCGTCCCACCAGTGGTACACTGTGCTTGATT
TAAAGGATGCCTTTTT
