>Addgene plasmid #12371 | pCL-Eco | addgene partial sequence | sequence record 113741 | pBMN5 5'-GCTTGGATACACGCCGC-3'
GGGGTGGACCATCCTCTAGACTGACATGGCGCGTTCAACGCTCTCAAAACCCCTTAAAAATAAGGTTAAC
CCGCGAGGCCCCCTAATCCCCTTAATTCTTCTGATGCTCAGAGGGGTCAGTACTGCTTCGCCCGGCTCCA
GTCCTCATCAAGTCTATAATATCACCTGGGAGGTAACCAATGGAGATCGGGAGACGGTATGGGCAACTTC
TGGCAACCACCCTCTGTGGACCTGGTGGCCTGACCTTACCCCAGATTTATGTATGTTAGCCCACCATGGA
CCATCTTATTGGGGGCTAGAATATCAATCCCCTTTTTCTTCTCCCCCGGGGCCCCCTTGTTGCTCAGGGG
GCAGCAGCCCAGGCTGTTCCAGAGACTGCGAAGAACCTTTAACCTCCCTCACCCCTCGGTGCAACACTGC
CTGGAACAGACTCAAGCTAGACCAGACAACTCATAAATCAAATGAGGGATTTTATGTTTGCCCCGGGCCC
CACCGCCCCCGAGAATCCAAGTCATGTGGGGGTCCAGACTCCTTCTACTGTGCCTATTGGGGCTGTGAGA
CAACCGGTAGAGCTTACTGGAAGCCCTCCTCATCATGGGATTTCATCACAGTAAACAACAATCTCACCTC
TGACCAGGCTGTCCAGGTATGCAAAGATAATAAGTGGTGCAACCCCTTAGTTATTCGGTTTACAGACGCC
GGGAGACGGGTTACTTCCTGGACCACAGGACATTACTGGGGCTTACGTTTGTATGTCTCCGGACAAGATC
CAGGGCTTACATTTGGGATCCGACTCAGATACCAAAATCTAGGACCCCGCGTCCCAATAGGGCCAAACCC
CGTTCTGGCAGACCAACAGCCACTCTCCAAGCCCAAACCTGTTAAGTCGCCTTCAGTCACCAAACCACCC
AGTGGGACTCCTCTCTCCCCTACCCAACTTCCACCGGCGGGAACGGAAA
