>Addgene plasmid #12371 | pCL-Eco | addgene partial sequence | sequence record 113744 | pMX-L3205 5'-CCCTTTTTCTGGAGACTAAATAAA-3'
TATCTATGGCTCGTACTCTATAGGCTTCAGCTGGTGATATTGTTGAGTCAAAACTAGAGCCTGGACCACT
GATATCCTGTCTTTAACAAATTGGACTAATCGATTAAGAATGCAGGGTCCGAAGAGCAAAATCATTAGGA
GTACAATGAGGGGTCCCATAATGGTAGATATCAAGGTGGTAAACCAAGGGGATCTGTTAAACAGTCCCTC
AAACCATCCTTGAGTTGACTCAAACAGTTTCTGTCTCTGATTAAGCCTCTCTCTCAATTTGGCCATGCTG
TCTCTCACTAGTCCTGTGTGGTCCGCATAGAAGCAACATTCTTCTTTTAGAGCAGCACACAGCCCTCCTT
CTTTTAGAAATAACAAGTCTAGGCCCCTTCGATTCTGTAGGACAACTTCAGACAGGGAAGTGAGAGACTT
TTCTAGGTTAGAGATTGATTTTTCAACCTCCCTGAGATCATCCTGTACTGCGGCTTGGAGCTGCTGGAAT
TGCTGAGTGGCCATTAGAGCAGTAGTCCCTGTTCCTATTCCAGCGGCAATTCCCCCCATGGTTAGTCCAC
CCAATAATAGGGCCAGGGTTAACGACACCGGTTCTCTTTTGTGTCGGTTGGATCTCTCAAACAGGCCGTA
AACATAGCTGGGGGAATGATAGGTGACTCTTGGCCAGAGTTCGACAAGAACACAATAATCAGTGGTAAGG
TTCAGTATGGTGGTGGAGATGCATGGAGTAAGCCCGGTACTACAAGCCCACATGGTACCTGTAGGGGCAA
CTAGATAATAGGACCCTCGACTGCTTGTCTGGGTGGTATTACATAGGGCCTGATGTGTTTTGGGAACTGC
TCCTATGCAGAGTCCCTGTCCGGTCACTTCGGACAGGGTCAACTTGTGTTGGGAGGCCACGGAGCA
